Addgene plasmid #30164: pET28b-AF0623
Depositing lab: SeWon Suh. Depositing organization: Seoul National University. Publication: ATP-dependent DNA ligase from Archaeoglobus fulgidus displays a tightly closed conformation. Kim do J, Kim O, Kim HW, Kim HS, Lee SJ, Suh SW. Acta Crystallogr Sect F Struct Biol Cryst Commun. 2009 Jun 1. 65(Pt 6):544-50. 10.1107/S1744309109017485 PubMed 19478428.
Backbone
  Vector backbone: pET28b
  Backbone size w/o insert (bp): 5500
  Vector type: Bacterial Expression
Growth in bacteria
  Bacterial resistance: Kanamycin, 50 μg/mL
  Growth temperature: 37°C
  Growth strain: DH5alpha
  Copy number: Low Copy
Gene/Insert
  Gene/Insert name: AF0623 (alt name: DNA ligase)
  Species: Archaeoglobus fulgidus
  Insert size (bp): 1665
  Entrez Gene: lig (a.k.a. AF0623)
  Tag / fusion protein: His (N terminal on backbone)
  Cloning method: Restriction Enzyme; 5′ cloning site NdeI (not destroyed); 3′ cloning site XhoI (not destroyed)
  Sequencing primers: 5′ T7-term; 3′ T7
Terms and licenses: Academic/Nonprofit Terms; Industry Terms: Not Available to Industry
How to cite: pET28b-AF0623 was a gift from SeWon Suh (Addgene plasmid # 30164 ; http://n2t.net/addgene:30164 ; RRID:Addgene_30164)
