[The description below was written by a language model from this plasmid's Addgene catalogue record.]
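Description:
pET28b-AF0623 is a bacterial expression plasmid built on the pET28b backbone (about 5.5 kb without insert) and carrying the AF0623 gene (lig) from the hyperthermophilic archaeon Archaeoglobus fulgidus, which encodes an ATP-dependent DNA ligase. The 1,665 bp insert was placed between the NdeI and XhoI sites of the vector, both of which remain intact. This fuses the coding sequence in frame to the N-terminal His tag supplied by the backbone. The plasmid confers kanamycin resistance, is recorded as low copy, and is propagated in a standard cloning strain such as DH5alpha.

No feature table accompanies this record, so the regulatory elements are not listed explicitly. However, pET28-series vectors generally drive the insert from a T7 promoter under lac operator control, with a T7 terminator downstream, and the T7 and T7-terminator sequencing primers listed for this plasmid fit that layout. In such systems, expression requires a host that supplies T7 RNA polymerase, typically a DE3 lysogen induced with IPTG, while a cloning strain lacking the polymerase keeps the insert silent during routine propagation. The His tag allows the recombinant ligase to be purified by immobilized metal affinity chromatography.

The associated publication reports a crystallographic study in which the A. fulgidus ligase was found to adopt a tightly closed conformation. This indicates that the construct was made to overproduce the enzyme in E. coli for purification and structure determination. It would also suit biochemical work on archaeal ATP-dependent DNA ligases.
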