>Addgene plasmid #30164 | pET28b-AF0623 | addgene partial sequence | sequence record 45121 | T7-term
CTTTCGGGCTTTGTTAGCAGCCGGATCTCAGTGGTGGTGGTGGTGGTGCTCGAGTTATTGTCTCTTTACC
TCGAACTGTAGCTTATAAAGGTTCTCAACCCTCTCTATCGTATCCGCCTCGTCAACATCCTTATCATCCC
TCAGTCTGACGAACCTGGGGAATCTCAGCGCATAACCGCTCTCGTATTTCGGGCTTTTCTGAATCTCCTG
ATACGCAACCTCGAAAACGTACTTCGGGATGAACTCCACCTTCTTCCCCTGCTGCGAGACGATGAGGGGT
CTGAACATCTCTGTCAGCTCCTCCAGATCCTCCTCAGTGAAGCCCGTGGCGACCCTTCCTACCTTAAGCA
GTTTGCCCGTTACCGGATCAAGGCAGGCGAGCTCAAAGGAGCTTAACCAGTGACTCCTTTTTCCCTCTCC
CCACTCTCCTCCAACCACAACGAGGTCGAGAGTTTCCATTATCGCCTTGACCTTAAGCCAGTTCTTGCCC
CTCTTCCCCGGAATGTAGGGGGATGAGGGTAGCTTGATCATCACTCCCTCGTGCCCTGCGCTGATAGCCT
CATCGTACATCTTTCTTACCTCATCAACACTGTCCGTAACTATCTGCTTCGCCAGTTTGATTTTCTCCGA
CTCATTTACTGCGGATTCCAGTAGCTTTCTCCTCTCCCTCAGCGGAAGGTCTATGCACTCTCCATCGTGG
TAGAGA
