>Addgene plasmid #30164 | pET28b-AF0623 | addgene partial sequence | sequence record 46268 | T7 5'-TAATACGACTCACTATAGGG-3'
TTTTGTTTAACTTTAAGAAGGAGATATACCATGGGCAGCAGCCATCATCATCATCATCACAGCAGCGGCC
TGGTGCCGCGCGGCAGCCATATGATGTTGTTTGCCGAGTTTGCCGAGTTCTGCGAAAGGCTCGAAAAAAT
ATCGTCAACACTTGAGCTTACCGCGAGGATAGCTGCGTTTCTTCAAAAAATTGAGGATGAGAGAGACCTT
TATGACGTTGTCCTTTTTATCACCGGCAAGGTTTACCCGCCGTGGGATGAGAGGGAGCTTGGTGTCGGGA
TTGGATTGCTCTACGAGGCTCTTGAAAACGTAAGCGGAGTCAAGAGAAGCGAGATAGAGAGTATGATAAG
GGAGTACGGAGACCTCGGTCTCGTTGCGGAGCAGCTGATAAAGAAGAAGAAAATGACAACCCTCGCCTTC
GAGGAGCTTACAGTGAGGAAAGTGAGGGAGACCTTCGATGAGATCGCATCTTTGACGGGAGAAGGGAGCA
TGAAAAGAAAGATTATGCTCCTCACCGGCCTCTACGGTCTCGCAACTCCACTAGAGGCGAGGTACCTTAC
AAGGCTGATTTTGAATGAGATGCGCCTTGGTGTTGGAGAGGGCATAATGAGGGATGCTATAGCCAGAGCT
TTCAGGGCGGATCCGGAAACGGTTGAGAGGGCTTACATGATCACCAACGACCTCGGCAGGGTGGCAGTGG
TTGCCAAGAAAGAGGGCGAGGAGGGCTTGAGGAAAATGAAGATAGAGATTCACATTCCGGTCAGAATGAT
GCTCGCACAGGTTGCTGAGAGCCTCGAAAGCGCAGTTAGAGAGATGAGAACAGCG
